Addgene plasmid #203675: pQFT-mNG
Purpose: pQFT with mNeonGreen under control of PQJ
Depositing lab: Urs Jenal. Depositing organization: University of Basel. Publication: A Synthetic Cumate-Inducible Promoter for Graded and Homogenous Gene Expression in Pseudomonas aeruginosa. Klotz A, Kaczmarczyk A, Jenal U. Appl Environ Microbiol. 2023 May 18:e0021123. doi: 10.1128/aem.00211-23. PubMed 37199671.
Backbone
  Vector backbone: pQFT
  Backbone manufacturer: Andreas Kaczmarczyk
  Backbone size w/o insert (bp): 7500
  Total vector size (bp): 8200
  Vector type: Bacterial Expression
Growth in bacteria
  Bacterial resistance: Tetracycline, 10 μg/mL
  Growth temperature: 37°C
  Growth strain: DH5alpha
  Copy number: High Copy
Gene/Insert
  Gene/Insert name: mNeonGreen (alt name: mNG)
  Species: Synthetic
  Insert size (bp): 700
  Promoter: PQJ
  Cloning method: Restriction Enzyme; 5′ cloning site SpeI (not destroyed); 3′ cloning site EcoRI (not destroyed)
  Sequencing primers: 5′ 10572 (TACATATGTCAATGTACCGG); 3′ M13
Terms and licenses: Academic/Nonprofit Terms; Industry Terms: Not Available to Industry
How to cite: pQFT-mNG was a gift from Urs Jenal (Addgene plasmid # 203675 ; http://n2t.net/addgene:203675 ; RRID:Addgene_203675)
