[The description below was written by a language model from this plasmid's Addgene catalogue record and pLannotate feature annotations shown in this document.]
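Description:
pQFT-mNG is a bacterial expression plasmid of roughly 8.2 kb that places the green/yellow fluorescent protein mNeonGreen under control of PQJ, a synthetic cumate-inducible promoter developed for graded and homogeneous gene expression in Pseudomonas aeruginosa. It is built on the pQFT backbone, a broad-host-range design that combines the IncP (RK2-type) replication system, oriV together with its trans-acting initiator gene trfA, with a high-copy ColE1/pUC-type origin for propagation in E. coli. An IncP oriT with the adjacent traJ gene and a traI fragment makes the plasmid mobilisable by conjugation from a donor that supplies the remaining transfer functions. Selection is by tetracycline, through the tetA efflux gene and its associated tetR regulator. Short fragments annotated as bla, lacZα, bom and rop appear to be non-functional remnants of earlier cloning steps.

The regulatory module consists of cymR, the Pseudomonas putida repressor of the cym/cmt operons, encoded divergently from the reporter; an AmpR promoter fragment lies next to it and may drive it. Two CuO operator sites lie just upstream of the mNeonGreen coding sequence. In the absence of inducer, CymR binds these operators and blocks transcription. Cumate releases the repressor and allows expression in proportion to inducer level. The mNeonGreen insert of about 700 bp sits between retained SpeI and EcoRI sites, so it can be exchanged for another gene. A partial 3xFLAG sequence is annotated downstream of the reporter, but the record does not indicate that it is fused to mNeonGreen. The construct serves as a fluorescent reporter for characterising the induction range, leakiness and cell-to-cell uniformity of the PQJ system.
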