Features (pLannotate 1.2.2; 19 found; start..end, strand, type, name):
    123..232     -  oriT           oriT: incP origin of transfer
    385..1016    +  rep_origin     oriV: incP origin of replication
   1094..1307    +  CDS            bla(M) (fragment): β-lactamase lacking the signal sequence; bla(M); allows cytosolic expression of β-lactamase
   1479..2067    +  rep_origin     ori: high-copy-number ColE1/pMB1/pBR322/pUC origin of replication
   2132..2740    -  CDS            cymR: CYMR_PSEPU - Experimental evidence at transcript level: Swiss-Prot protein existence level 2. Involved in the repression of the cym and cmt operons which are responsible of the p-cymene degradation. From Pseudomonas putida (Arthrobacter siderocapsulatus).
   2771..2802    -  promoter       AmpR promoter (fragment): bla
   2817..2844    +  protein_bind   CuO: CymR-binding P2 operator sequence from the p-cmt operon of Pseudomonas putida (Mullick et al., 2006) CymR
   2887..2914    +  protein_bind   CuO: CymR-binding P2 operator sequence from the p-cmt operon of Pseudomonas putida (Mullick et al., 2006) CymR
   2936..3643    +  CDS            mNeonGreen: mNeonGreen is a basic (constitutively fluorescent) green/yellow fluorescent protein published in 2013, derived from Branchiostoma lanceolatum. It is reported to be a very rapidly-maturing monomer with moderate acid sensitivity.
   3711..3733    +  CDS            3xFLAG (fragment): three tandem FLAG® epitope tags
   3805..3962    +  CDS            lacZα (fragment): LacZα fragment of β-galactosidase; lacZ fragment
   3968..4067    -  misc_feature   bom (fragment): basis of mobility region from pBR322
   4169..4204    -  CDS            rop (fragment): Rop protein, which maintains plasmids at low copy number; rop
   4269..4911    -  CDS            TetR (fragment): tetracycline resistance regulatory protein; tetR
   5017..6216    +  CDS            TcR: tetracycline efflux protein; tetA; confers resistance to tetracycline
   6275..6427    -  CDS            tetR (fragment): TETR1_ECOLX - Experimental evidence at protein level: Swiss-Prot protein existence level 1. TetR is the repressor of the tetracycline resistance element; its N-terminal region forms a helix-turn-helix structure and binds DNA. Binding of tetracycline to TetR reduces the repressor affinity for the tetracycline resistance gene (tetA) promoter operator sites. From Escherichia coli.
   6447..7595    -  CDS            trfA: trans-acting replication protein that binds to and activates oriV
   7725..7829    -  CDS            traI (fragment): TRAI6_ECOLX - Experimental evidence at protein level: Swiss-Prot protein existence level 1. The initiation process of transfer DNA synthesis requires the interaction of at least three plasmid-specific components (TraH, I, and J) at the transfer origin resulting in the assembly of a specialised nucleoprotein complex - the relaxosome. Site- and strand-specific cleavage at the transfer origin is dependent on TraI and TraJ. From Escherichia coli.
   7867..90      -  CDS            traJ (across the origin): oriT-recognizing protein; traJ
>Addgene plasmid #203675 | pQFT-mNG | addgene full sequence | sequence record 417527 | Addgene NGS Result
CTTTTCCTCAATCGCTCTTCGTTCGTCTGGAAGGCAGTACACCTTGATAGGTGGGCTGCCCTTCCTGGTT
GGCTTGGTTTCATCAGCCATCCGCTTGCCCTCATCTGTTACGCCGGCGGTAGCCGGCCAGCCTCGCAGAG
CAGGATTCCCGTTGAGCACCGCCAGGTGCGAATAAGGGACAGTGAAGAAGGAACACCCGCTCGCGGGTGG
GCCTACTTCACCTATCCTGCCCGGCTGACGCCGTTGGATACACCAAGGAAAGTCTACACGAACCCTTTGG
CAAAATCCTGTATATCGTGCGAAAAAGGATGGATATACCGAAAAAATCGCTATAATGACCCCGAAGCAGG
GTTATGCAGCGGAAAAGATCCGTCGACCCTTTCCGACGCTCACCGGGCTGGTTGCCCTCGCCGCTGGGCT
GGCGGCCGTCTATGGCCCTGCAAACGCGCCAGAAACGCCGTCGAAGCCGTGTGCGAGACACCGCGGCCGC
CGGCGTTGTGGATACCTCGCGGAAAACTTGGCCCTCACTGACAGATGAGGGGCGGACGTTGACACTTGAG
GGGCCGACTCACCCGGCGCGGCGTTGACAGATGAGGGGCAGGCTCGATTTCGGCCGGCGACGTGGAGCTG
GCCAGCCTCGCAAATCGGCGAAAACGCCTGATTTTACGCGAGTTTCCCACAGATGATGTGGACAAGCCTG
GGGATAAGTGCCCTGCGGTATTGACACTTGAGGGGCGCGACTACTGACAGATGAGGGGCGCGATCCTTGA
CACTTGAGGGGCAGAGTGCTGACAGATGAGGGGCGCACCTATTGACATTTGAGGGGCTGTCCACAGGCAG
AAAATCCAGCATTTGCAAGGGTTTCCGCCCGTTTTTCGGCCACCGCTAACCTGTCTTTTAACCTGCTTTT
AAACCAATATTTATAAACCTTGTTTTTAACCAGGGCTGCGCCCTGTGCGCGTGACCGCGCACGCCGAAGG
GGGGTGCCCCCCCTTCTCGAACCCTCCCGGCCCGCTAACGCGGGCCTCCCATCCCCCCAGGGGCTGCGCC
CCTCGGCCGCGAACGGCCTCACCCCAAAAATGGCAGCCAAGCTGACCACTTCTGCGCTCGGCCCTTCCGG
CTGGCTGGTTTATTGCTGATAAATCTGGAGCCGGTGAGCGTGGGTCTCGCGGTATCATTGCAGCACTGGG
GCCAGATGGTAAGCCCTCCCGTATCGTAGTTATCTACACGACGGGGAGTCAGGCAACTATGGATGAACGA
AATAGACAGATCGCTGAGATAGGTGCCTCACTGATTAAGCATTGGTAACTGTCAGACCAAGTTTACTCAT
ATATACTTTAGATTGATTTAAAACTTCATTTTTAATTTAAAAGGATCTAGGTGAAGATCCTTTTTGATAA
TCTCATGACCAAAATCCCTTAACGTGAGTTTTCGTTCCACTGAGCGTCAGACCCCGTAGAAAAGATCAAA
GGATCTTCTTGAGATCCTTTTTTTCTGCGCGTAATCTGCTGCTTGCAAACAAAAAAACCACCGCTACCAG
CGGTGGTTTGTTTGCCGGATCAAGAGCTACCAACTCTTTTTCCGAAGGTAACTGGCTTCAGCAGAGCGCA
GATACCAAATACTGTTCTTCTAGTGTAGCCGTAGTTAGGCCACCACTTCAAGAACTCTGTAGCACCGCCT
ACATACCTCGCTCTGCTAATCCTGTTACCAGTGGCTGCTGCCAGTGGCGATAAGTCGTGTCTTACCGGGT
TGGACTCAAGACGATAGTTACCGGATAAGGCGCAGCGGTCGGGCTGAACGGGGGGTTCGTGCACACAGCC
CAGCTTGGAGCGAACGACCTACACCGAACTGAGATACCTACAGCGTGAGCTATGAGAAAGCGCCACGCTT
CCCGAAGGGAGAAAGGCGGACAGGTATCCGGTAAGCGGCAGGGTCGGAACAGGAGAGCGCACGAGGGAGC
TTCCAGGGGGAAACGCCTGGTATCTTTATAGTCCTGTCGGGTTTCGCCACCTCTGACTTGAGCGTCGATT
TTTGTGATGCTCGTCAGGGGGGCGGAGCCTATGGAAAAACGCCAGCAACGCGGCCTTTTTACGGTTCCTG
GCCTTTTGCTGGCCTTTTGCTCACATGTTCAGCGCTTGAACTTGGCGTAGCGCTCGCGGGCGATTTCCAG
GGTCGAGTTGCGGACGCGCTCGAAGCGCTCCTTGTCCTTCTGCCACAGCGAGCGGACCGCCAGGCCGCGG
ACCGAGTTGAAGATCAGCCACAGGATGTCCTCCGCGTCGTCGCGGCTCAGGCCGCGCGACACCAGCACGC
CCAGCCACATATCCTCGACGACGAAGCGGTTGCGCTCGACGGTGCGCTGGATGCCCTCGCGCAGCGCCGG
GTCGCGGTCGGCGGCCACGATCAGGTCCAGCGAGATCGAGAAGTCGTCGTCCAGGAAGAACTCGGCGGCG
TCGTCCAGCATCTGCTGGATGACGTCGTCCTCGGGCTTCAGCTTGGCCAGGCGGGCGCGGCTGCGCTCGG
TGATCTGCTCGTACAGCCACTCGAAGGTGGCCAGCAGCAGTTCCAGCTTGGTCGGGAAGTGGTGCGACTG
GGCGCCGCGGCTGACGCCGGCGGCGCCCGGGACGTCGGCGATGCGGAAGCCGGCATAGCCCTTCTCGCGC
AGGACGCCCAGGGCGGCGGCGATCAGCTTGCCCTGGGTTTCCATCGCGCGCTCGGCCTGGGTGCGGCGCT
TCGGCGACATGATGACCATTCGGGGTCTCTCCCTGCTAGCATCAGGGTTATTGTATCATGAGCGGATACA
TATGTCAATGTACCGGAACAAACAGACAATCTGGTCTGTTTGTACAATATTGACGCCCTGTGGGGGCATC
CGTATGATTGCGCCTCAACAAACAGACAATCTGGTCTGTTTGTAACTAGTAGAGGAAGCTTCCGCATGGT
GAGCAAAGGTGAAGAGGATAATATGGCAAGCCTGCCTGCAACCCATGAACTGCATATTTTTGGTAGCATT
AACGGCGTGGATTTTGATATGGTTGGTCAGGGCACCGGTAATCCGAATGATGGTTATGAAGAACTGAATC
TGAAAAGCACCAAAGGCGATCTGCAGTTTAGCCCGTGGATTCTGGTTCCGCATATTGGTTATGGTTTTCA
TCAGTATCTGCCGTATCCGGATGGTATGAGCCCGTTTCAGGCAGCAATGGTTGATGGTAGCGGTTATCAG
GTTCATCGTACCATGCAGTTTGAAGATGGTGCAAGCCTGACCGTTAATTATCGTTATACCTATGAAGGCA
GCCACATTAAAGGCGAAGCACAGGTTAAAGGCACCGGTTTTCCGGCAGATGGTCCGGTTATGACCAATAG
TCTGACCGCAGCAGATTGGTGTCGTAGCAAAAAAACCTATCCGAACGATAAAACCATCATCAGCACCTTC
AAATGGTCATATACCACCGGCAATGGTAAACGTTATCGTAGCACCGCACGTACCACCTATACCTTTGCAA
AACCGATGGCAGCAAACTATCTGAAAAATCAGCCGATGTATGTGTTCCGTAAAACCGAACTGAAACACAG
CAAAACAGAGCTGAACTTTAAAGAATGGCAGAAAGCCTTTACCGATGTGATGGGTATGGATGAGCTGTAT
AAATAAGGTACCGAGCTCCAATTGGGATCCGGACTACAAGGACCACGACGGCGACTATAAGGACCACGAC
ATCGACTACAAGGATGACGACGACAAGTGAGGATCCGGTGAAGTGACCCGCAAAAAAAAAGGCCAGGGGA
TCGCTCCCCCGGCCTTTTTTTTGAATTCACTGGCCGTCGTTTTACAACGTCGTGACTGGGAAAACCCTGG
CGTTACCCAACTTAATCGCCTTGCAGCACATCCCCCTTTCGCCAGCTGGCGTAATAGCGAAGAGGCCCGC
ACCGATCGCCCTTCCCAACAGTTGCGCAGCCTGAATGGCGAATGGCGCCTGATGCGGTATTTTCTCCTTA
CGCATCTGTGCGGTATTTCACACCGCATATGGTGCACTCTCAGTACAATCTGCTCTGATGCCGCATAGTT
AAGCCAGCCCCGACACCCGCCAACACCCGCTGACGCGCCCTGACGGGCTTGTCTGCTCCCGGCATCCGCT
TACAGACAAGCTGTGACCGTCTCCGGGAGCTGCATGTGTCAGAGGTTTTCACCGTCATCACCGAAACGCG
CGAGACGAAAGGGCCTCGTGATACGCCTATTTTTATAGGTTAATGTCATGATAATAATGGTTTCTTAGCA
CCCTTTCTCGGTCCTTCAACGTTCCTGACAACGAGCCTCCTTTTCGCCAATCCATCGACAATCACCGCGA
GTCCCTGCTCGAACGCTGCGTCCGGACCGGCTTCGTCGAAGGCGTCTATCGCGGCCCGCAACAGCGGCGA
GAGCGGAGCCTGTTCAACGGTGCCGCCGCGCTCGCCGGCATCGCTGTCGCCGGCCTGCTCCTCAAGCACG
GCCCCAACAGTGAAGTAGCTGATTGTCATCAGCGCATTGACGGCGTCCCCGGCCGAAAAACCCGCCTCGC
AGAGGAAGCGAAGCTGCGCGTCGGCCGTTTCCATCTGCGGTGCGCCCGGTCGCGTGCCGGCATGGATGCG
CGCGCCATCGCGGTAGGCGAGCAGCGCCTGCCTGAAGCTGCGGGCATTCCCGATCAGAAATGAGCGCCAG
TCGTCGTCGGCTCTCGGCACCGAATGCGTATGATTCTCCGCCAGCATGGCTTCGGCCAGTGCGTCGAGCA
GCGCCCGCTTGTTCCTGAAGTGCCAGTAAAGCGCCGGCTGCTGAACCCCCAACCGTTCCGCCAGTTTGCG
TGTCGTCAGACCGTCTACGCCGACCTCGTTCAACAGGTCCAGGGCGGCACGGATCACTGTATTCGGCTGC
AACTTTGTCATGCTTGACACTTTATCACTGATAAACATAATATGTCCACCAACTTATCAGTGATAAAGAA
TCCGCGCGTTCAATCGGACCAGCGGAGGCTGGTCCGGAGGCCAGACGTGAAACCCAACATACCCCTGATC
GTAATTCTGAGCACTGTCGCGCTCGACGCTGTCGGCATCGGCCTGATTATGCCGGTGCTGCCGGGCCTCC
TGCGCGATCTGGTTCACTCGAACGACGTCACCGCCCACTATGGCATTCTGCTGGCGCTGTATGCGTTGGT
GCAATTTGCCTGCGCACCTGTGCTGGGCGCGCTGTCGGATCGTTTCGGGCGGCGGCCAATCTTGCTCGTC
TCGCTGGCCGGCGCCACTGTCGACTACGCCATCATGGCGACAGCGCCTTTCCTTTGGGTTCTCTATATCG
GGCGGATCGTGGCCGGCATCACCGGGGCGACTGGGGCGGTAGCCGGCGCTTATATTGCCGATATCACTGA
TGGCGATGAGCGCGCGCGGCACTTCGGCTTCATGAGCGCCTGTTTCGGGTTCGGGATGGTCGCGGGACCT
GTGCTCGGTGGGCTGATGGGCGGTTTCTCCCCCCACGCTCCGTTCTTCGCCGCGGCAGCCTTGAACGGCC
TCAATTTCCTGACGGGCTGTTTCCTTTTGCCGGAGTCGCACAAAGGCGAACGCCGGCCGTTACGCCGGGA
GGCTCTCAACCCGCTCGCTTCGTTCCGGTGGGCCCGGGGCATGACCGTCGTCGCCGCCCTGATGGCGGTC
TTCTTCATCATGCAACTTGTCGGACAGGTGCCGGCCGCGCTTTGGGTCATTTTCGGCGAGGATCGCTTTC
ACTGGGACGCGACCACGATCGGCATTTCGCTTGCCGCATTTGGCATTCTGCATTCACTCGCCCAGGCAAT
GATCACCGGCCCTGTAGCCGCCCGGCTCGGCGAAAGGCGGGCACTCATGCTCGGAATGATTGCCGACGGC
ACAGGCTACATCCTGCTTGCCTTCGCGACACGGGGATGGATGGCGTTCCCGATCATGGTCCTGCTTGCTT
CGGGTGGCATCGGAATGCCGGCGCTGCAAGCAATGTTGTCCAGGCAGGTGGATGAGGAACGTCAGGGGCA
GCTGCAAGGCTCACTGGCGGCGCTCACCAGCCTGACCTCGATCGTCGGACCCCTCCTCTTCACGGCGATC
TATGCGGCTTCTATAACAACGTGGAACGGGTGGGCATGGATTGCAGGCGCTGCCCTCTACTTGCTCTGCC
TGCCGGCGCTGCGTCGCGGGCTTTGGAGCGGCGCAGGGCAACGAGCCGATCGCTGATCGTGGAAACGATA
GGCCTATGCCATGCGGGTCAAGGCGACTTCCGGCAAGCTATACGCGCCCTAGAATTGTCAATTTTAATCC
TCTGTTTATCGGCAGTTCGTAGAGCGCGCCGTGCGTCCCGAGCGATACTGAGCGAAGCAAGTGCGTCGAG
CAGTGCCCGCTTGTTCCTGAAATGCCAGTAAAGCGCTGGCTGCTGAACCCCCAGCCGGAACTGACCCCAC
AAGGCCCTAGCGTTTGCAATGCACCAGGTCATCATTGACCCAGGCGTGTTCCACCAGGCCGCTGCCTCGC
AACTCTTCGCAGGCTTCGCCGACCTGCTCGCGCCACTTCTTCACGCGGGTGGAATCCGATCCGCACATGA
GGCGGAAGGTTTCCAGCTTGAGCGGGTACGGCTCCCGGTGCGAGCTGAAATAGTCGAACATCCGTCGGGC
CGTCGGCGACAGCTTGCGGTACTTCTCCCATATGAATTTCGTGTAGTGGTCGCCAGCAAACAGCACGACG
ATTTCCTCGTCGATCAGGACCTGGCAACGGGACGTTTTCTTGCCACGGTCCAGGACGCGGAAGCGGTGCA
GCAGCGACACCGATTCCAGGTGCCCAACGCGGTCGGACGTGAAGCCCATCGCCGTCGCCTGTAGGCGCGA
CAGGCATTCCTCGGCCTTCGTGTAATACCGGCCATTGATCGACCAGCCCAGGTCCTGGCAAAGCTCGTAG
AACGTGAAGGTGATCGGCTCGCCGATAGGGGTGCGCTTCGCGTACTCCAACACCTGCTGCCACACCAGTT
CGTCATCGTCGGCCCGCAGCTCGACGCCGGTGTAGGTGATCTTCACGTCCTTGTTGACGTGGAAAATGAC
CTTGTTTTGCAGCGCCTCGCGCGGGATTTTCTTGTTGCGCGTGGTGAACAGGGCAGAGCGGGCCGTGTCG
TTTGGCATCGCTCGCATCGTGTCCGGCCACGGCGCAATATCGAACAAGGAAAGCTGCATTTCCTTGATCT
GCTGCTTCGTGTGTTTCAGCAACGCGGCCTGCTTGGCCTCGCTGACCTGTTTTGCCAGGTCCTCGCCGGC
GGTTTTTCGCTTCTTGGTCGTCATAGTTCCTCGCGTGTCGATGGTCATCGACTTCGCCAAACCTGCCGCC
TCCTGTTCGAGACGACGCGAACGCTCCACGGCGGCCGATGGCGCGGGCAGGGCAGGGGGAGCCAGTTGCA
CGCTGTCGCGCTCGATCTTGGCCGTAGCTTGCTGGACCATCGAGCCGACGGACTGGAAGGTTTCGCGGGG
CGCACGCATGACGGTGCGGCTTGCGATGGTTTCGGCATCCTCGGCGGAAAACCCCGCGTCGATCAGTTCT
TGCCTGTATGCCTTCCGGTCAAACGTCCGATTCATTCACCCTCCTTGCGGGATTGCCCCGACTCACGCCG
GGGCAATGTGCCCTTATTCCTGATTTGACCCGCCTGGTGCCTTGGTGTCCAGATAATCCACCTTATCGGC
AATGAAGTCGGTCCCGTAGACCGTCTGGCCGTCCTTCTCGTACTTGGTATTCCGAATCTTGCCCTGCACG
AATACCAGCTCCGCGAAGTCGCTCTTCTTGATGGAGCGCATGGGGACGTGCTTGGCAATCACGCGCACCC
CCCGGCCGTTTTAGCGGCTAAAAAAGTCATGGCTCTGCCCTCGGGCGGACCACGCCCATCATGACCTTGC
CAAGCTCGTCCTGCTTCTCTTCGATCTTCGCCAGCAGGGCGAGGATCGTGGCATCACCGAACCGCGCCGT
GCGCGGGTCGTCGGTGAGCCAGAGTTTCAGCAGGCCGCCCAGGCGGCCCAGGTCGCCATTGATGCGGGCC
AGCTCGCGGACGTGCTCATAGTCCACGACGCCCGTGATTTTGTAGCCCTGGCCGACGGCCAGCAGGTAGG
CCTACAGGCTCATGCCGGCCGCCGCCGC
